>Addgene plasmid #63200 | pAV10.F3.loxP | depositor full sequence | sequence record 104877 | pAV10.F3.loxP sequence 5532 bps
GTCACCACCCTGCCCTTTTTCTTTAAAACCGAAAAGATTACTTCGCGTTATGCAGGCTTCCTCGCTCACT
GACTCGCTGCGCTCGGTCGTTCGGCTGCGGCGAGCGGTATCAGCTCACTCAAAGGCGGTAATACGGTTAT
CCACAGAATCAGGGGATAACGCAGGAAAGAACATGTGAGCAAAAGGCCAGCAAAAGGCCAGGAACCGTAA
AAAGGCCGCGTTGCTGGCGTTTTTCCACAGGCTCCGCCCCCCTGACGAGCATCACAAAAATCGACGCTCA
AGTCAGAGGTGGCGAAACCCGACAGGACTATAAAGATACCAGGCGTTTCCCCCTGGAAGCTCCCTCGTGC
GCTCTCCTGTTCCGACCCTGCCGCTTACCGGATACCTGTCCGCCTTTCTCCCTTCGGGAAGCGTGGCGCT
TTCTCATAGCTCACGCTGTAGGTATCTCAGTTCGGTGTAGGTCGTTCGCTCCAAGCTGGGCTGTGTGCAC
GAACCCCCCGTTCAGCCCGACCGCTGCGCCTTATCCGGTAACTATCGTCTTGAGTCCAACCCGGTAAGAC
ACGACTTATCGCCACTGGCAGCAGCCACTGGTAACAGGATTAGCAGAGCGAGGTATGTAGGCGGTGCTAC
AGAGTTCTTGAAGTGGTGGCCTAACTACGGCTACACTAGAAGAACAGTATTTGGTATCTGCGCTCTGCTG
AAGCCAGTTACCTTCGGAAAAAGAGTTGGTAGCTCTTGATCCGGCAAACAAACCACCGCTGGTAGCGGTG
GTTTTTTTGTTTGCAAGCAGCAGATTACGCGCAGAAAAAAAGGATCTCAAGAAGATCCTTTGATCTTTTC
TACGGGGTCTGACGCTCAGTGGAACGAAAACTCACGTTAAGGGATTTTGGTCATGAGATTATCAAAAAGG
ATCTTCACCTAGATCCTTTTAAATTAAAAATGAAGTTTTAAATCAATCTAAAGTATATATGAGTAAACTT
GGTCTGACAGCTCGAGGCTTGGATTCTCACCAATAAAAAACGCCCGGCGGCAACCGAGCGTTCTGAACAA
ATCCAGATGGAGTTCTGAGGTCATTACTGGATCTATCAACAGGAGTCCAAGCGAGCTCGATATCATGAGT
ATTCAACATTTCCGTGTCGCCCTTATTCCCTTTTTTGCGGCATTTTGCCTTCCTGTTTTTGCTCACCCAG
AAACGCTGGTGAAAGTAAAAGATGCTGAAGATCAGTTGGGTGCACGAGTGGGTTACATCGAACTGGATCT
CAACAGCGGTAAGATCCTTGAGAGTTTTCGCCCCGAAGAACGTTTTCCAATGATGAGCACTTTTAAAGTT
CTGCTATGTGGCGCGGTATTATCCCGTATTGACGCCGGGCAAGAGCAACTCGGTCGCCGCATACACTATT
CTCAGAATGACTTGGTTGAGTACTCACCAGTCACAGAAAAGCATCTTACGGATGGCATGACAGTAAGAGA
ATTATGCAGTGCTGCCATAACCATGAGTGATAACACTGCGGCCAACTTACTTCTGACAACGATCGGAGGA
CCGAAGGAGCTAACCGCTTTTTTGCACAACATGGGGGATCATGTAACTCGCCTTGATCGTTGGGAACCGG
AGCTGAATGAAGCCATACCAAACGACGAGCGTGACACCACGATGCCTGTAGCAATGGCAACAACGTTGCG
CAAACTATTAACTGGCGAACTACTTACTCTAGCTTCCCGGCAACAATTAATAGACTGGATGGAGGCGGAT
AAAGTTGCAGGACCACTTCTGCGCTCGGCCCTTCCGGCTGGCTGGTTTATTGCTGATAAATCTGGAGCCG
GTGAGCGTGGATCTCGCGGTATCATTGCAGCACTGGGGCCAGATGGTAAGCCCTCCCGTATCGTAGTTAT
CTACACGACGGGGAGTCAGGCAACTATGGATGAACGAAATAGACAGATCGCTGAGATAGGTGCCTCACTG
ATTAAGCATTGGTAATTTCTCCATTTTAGCTTCCTTAGCTCCTGAAAATCTCGATAACTCAAAAAATACG
CCCGGTAGTGATCTTATTTCATTATGGTGAAAGTTGGAACCTCTTACGTGCCCGATCAACTCGAGTGCCA
CCTGACGTCTAAGAAACCATTATTATCATGACATTAACCTATAAAAATAGGCGTATCACGAGGCAGAATT
TCAGATAAAAAAAATCCTTAGCTTTCGCTAAGGATGATTTCTGGAATTCGCGGCCGCGTATCCTTGCTTG
CTTCTTTATTTGGCAGCATTTTTCAAAAATAATAAAATGGAAGCCGCGAGTACGAACAATGATGTGTTCT
GGGAATACCTCGTCAAAACAAGACAATGGCAAGGATTTTCTTTCATCAGGCAGAAAGATCTGGATCTGAA
TGGCATCATTTTGTGATGTGTAAAAGCGGGACCTTGTTATTTCGACTTTTTGCATCATGTTGATGCAATT
TGCTACTTTTCCGACGGTGCGCTCCAACGGATGGGTATTTCCTTAATAACAAGGCATTTCTCTGGAAGTT
GGCTTACTGTTTGAAATCACAGCCGGTCACAAAATAAAGTAAAAAAACTATCTCTCTCCACAAGAAGTAA
TTACAGGTTGTATACTACATATGATCGTATTTCTTTATGAACACTAAGGAGTTTCCCGCTGTGTACCGCA
ATACCCACGGATCCTGTTTAGCTTGCCTCGTCCCCGCCGGGTCACCCGGCCAGCGACATGGAGGCCCAGA
ATACCCTCCTTGACAGTCTTGACGTGCGCAGCTCAGGGGCATGATGTGACTGTCGCCCGTACATTTAGCC
CATACATCCCCATGTATAATCATTTGCATCCATACATTTTGATGGCCGCACGGCGCGAAGCAAAAATTAC
GGCTCCTCGCTGCAGACCTGCGAGCAGGGAAACGCTCCCCTCACAGACGCGTTGAATTGTCCCCACGCCG
CGCCCCTGTAGAGAAATATAAAAGGTTAGGATTTGCCACTGAGGTTCTTCTTTCATATACTTCCTTTTAA
AATCTTGCTAGGATACAGTTCTCACATCACATCCGAACATAAACAACCATGGGTAGGAGGGCTTTTGTAG
AAAGAAATACGAACGAAACGAAAATCAGCGTTGCCATCGCTTTGGACAAAGCTCCCTTACCTGAAGAGTC
GAATTTTATTGATGAACTTATAACTTCCAAGCATGCAAACCAAAAGGGAGAACAAGTAATCCAAGTAGAC
ACGGGAATTGGATTCTTGGATCACATGTATCATGCACTGGCTAAACATGCAGGCTGGAGCTTACGACTTT
ACTCAAGAGGTGATTTAATCATCGATGATCATCACACTGCAGAAGATACTGCTATTGCACTTGGTATTGC
ATTCAAGCAGGCTATGGGTAACTTTGCCGGCGTTAAAAGATTTGGACATGCTTATTGTCCACTTGACGAA
GCCCTTTCTAGAAGCGTAGTTGACTTGTCGGGACGGCCCTATGCTGTTATCGATTTGGGATTAAAGCGTG
AAAAGGTTGGGGAATTGTCCTGTGAAATGATCCCTCACTTACTATATTCCTTTTCGGTAGCAGCTGGAAT
TACTTTGCATGTTACCTGCTTATATGGTAGTAATGACCATCATCGTGCTGAAAGCGCTTTTAAATCTCTG
GCTGTTGCCATGCGCGCGGCTACTAGTCTTACTGGAAGTTCTGAAGTCCCAAGCACGAAGGGAGTGTTGT
AAAGAGTACTGACAATAAAAAGATTCTTGTTTTCAAGAACTTGTCATTTGTATAGTTTTTTTATATTGTA
GTTGTTCTATTTTAATCAAATGTTAGCGTGATTTATATTTTTTTTCGCCTCGACATCATCTGCCCAGATG
CGAAGTTAAGTGCGCAGAAAGTAATATCATGCGTCAATCGTATGTGAATGCTGGTCGCTATACTGCTGTC
GATTCGATACTAACGCCGCCATCCAGGCTAGCAATAACTTCGTATAATGTATGCTATACGAAGTTATCAG
TAGAGACCGCCTGGCTCTAGTAGCGATCTACACTAGCACTATCAGCGTTATTAAGCACCGGTGGAGTGAC
GACCTTCAGCACGTTCGTACTGTTCAACGATGGTGTAGTCTTCGTTGTGGGAGGTGATGTCCAGTTTGAT
GTCGGTTTTGTAAGCACCCGGCAGCTGAACCGGTTTTTTAGCCATGTAGGTGGTTTTAACTTCAGCGTCG
TAGTGACCACCGTCTTTCAGTTTCAGACGCATTTTGATTTCACCTTTCAGAGCACCGTCTTCCGGGTACA
TACGTTCGGTGGAAGCTTCCCAACCCATGGTTTTTTTCTGCATAACCGGACCGTCGGACGGGAAGTTGGT
ACCACGCAGTTTAACTTTGTAGATGAACTCACCGTCTTGCAGGGAGGAGTCCTGGGTAACGGTAACAACA
CCACCGTCTTCGAAGTTCATAACACGTTCCCATTTGAAACCTTCCGGGAAGGACAGTTTCAGGTAGTCCG
GGATGTCAGCCGGGTGTTTAACGTAAGCTTTGGAACCGTACTGGAACTGCGGGGACAGGATGTCCCAAGC
GAACGGCAGCGGACCACCTTTGGTAACTTTCAGTTTAGCGGTCTGGGTACCTTCGTACGGACGACCTTCA
CCTTCACCTTCGATTTCGAACTCGTGACCGTTAACGGAACCTTCCATACGAACTTTGAAACGCATGAACT
CTTTGATAACGTCTTCGGAGGAAGCCATCTAGTATTTCTCCTCTTTCTCTAGTATGTGTGAAATTGTTAT
CCGCTCACAATTCCACACAACATACGAGCCGGAAGCATAAAGTGTAAAGCCTGGGGTGCCTAATGAGTGA
GCTAACTCACATTAATTGCGTTGCGCTCACTGCCCGCTTTCCAGTCGGGAAACCTGTCGTGCCAGCTGCA
TTAATGAATCGGCCAACGCGCGGGGAGAGGCGGTTTGCGTATTGGGTCTCATTTTATAACTTCGTATAAT
GTATGCTATACGAAGTTATACTAGTGCATGCAGAAACTTCTGTGGCTTGACAGATAAATAACTGCAGTAG
TCGGTGCGTACTAATTGTTTGGTCGTGTCTGAAAAATCTTGAATTTTCAGAAAAGAATAAGCCCCAAATG
TCAGTGATGGTAGTAGCAGTACTCCCCTACGATTTTAGATACTTTAGAGAGCCCACCTTCAGAATCGGAA
GGAGGATAATTTTGTAAAGCCCTTCTGTTTTTTCTCTTGCATAACTTATATTTCCACATCAAAAAGTAGT
GTGCTAAGAAAAAGGTCACAAGAAAAAGGATTACGGCACTCTCTGCATCTAGACATATACCAAAAGTTGG
GTTTGCTCACGAAAATACCATAATTGTGGTGTCAAAAAAATCCTGCCTCATAATACCACTGCAGCAATTG
TGGATGACTAAAAAATAACTTGCATTCCACGATGTTATTTTACTTTATAAAGCACCTGCAATTTTTTTTT
TTGTATTAACTCATCGAGTATGTCTGATGATGGGATACGCGGCCGCTGCAGTCCGGCAAAAAAGGGCAAG
GT
Features (pLannotate 1.2.2; 16 found; start..end, strand, type, name):
    232..820     -  rep_origin     ori: high-copy-number ColE1/pMB1/pBR322/pUC origin of replication
   1003..1097    -  terminator     lambda t0 terminator: transcription terminator from phage lambda
   1115..1975    +  CDS            AmpR: β-lactamase; bla; confers resistance to ampicillin, carbenicillin, and related antibiotics
   1985..2082    -  promoter       cat promoter: promoter of the E. coli cat gene encoding chloramphenicol acetyltransferase
   2168..2211    -  terminator     bacterial terminator: putative bacterial transcription terminator
   2715..3058    +  promoter       TEF promoter: Ashbya gossypii TEF promoter
   3059..3712    +  CDS            S. pombe his5: imidazoleglycerol-phosphate dehydratase, required for histidine biosynthesis; Schizosaccharomyces pombe his5; yeast auxotrophic marker; corresponds to S. cerevisiae HIS3
   3718..3915    +  terminator     TEF terminator: Ashbya gossypii TEF terminator
   3954..3987    -  protein_bind   loxP: Cre-mediated recombination occurs in the 8-bp core sequence (GCATACAT). Cre recombinase
   4044..4718    -  CDS            mRFP1: mRFP1 is a basic (constitutively fluorescent) red fluorescent protein published in 2002, derived from Discosoma sp.. It is reported to be a somewhat slowly-maturing monomer with low acid sensitivity.
   4754..4770    -  protein_bind   lac operator: The lac repressor binds to the lac operator to inhibit transcription in E. coli. This inhibition can be relieved by adding lactose or isopropyl-β-D-thiogalactopyranoside (IPTG). lac repressor encoded by lacI
   4778..4808    -  promoter       lac promoter: promoter for the E. coli lac operon
   4823..4844    -  protein_bind   CAP binding site: CAP binding activates transcription in the presence of cAMP. E. coli catabolite activator protein
   4857..4946    -  CDS            lacI (fragment): lac repressor; lacI; The lac repressor binds to the lac operator to inhibit transcription in E. coli. This inhibition can be relieved by adding lactose or isopropyl-β-D-thiogalactopyranoside (IPTG).
   4956..4989    -  protein_bind   loxP: Cre-mediated recombination occurs in the 8-bp core sequence (GCATACAT). Cre recombinase
   5512..37      +  terminator     his operon terminator (across the origin): This putative transcriptin terminator from the E. coli his operon has a 2-bp deletion introduced during synthesis. Its efficiency has not been determined.
