[The description below was written by a language model from this plasmid's Addgene catalogue record and pLannotate feature annotations shown in this document.]
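Description:
pAV10.F3.loxP is an empty acceptor vector for the yeast Golden Gate (yGG) system, used to assemble Saccharomyces cerevisiae transcription units (TUs) and integrate them into the yeast genome. It is built on the pCACS backbone, from which the native BsaI and BsmBI sites were removed so that these type IIS enzymes can be used for assembly. In E. coli it is maintained by a high-copy ColE1/pUC-type origin and selected with ampicillin through the β-lactamase gene. Several bacterial terminators (lambda t0, a his operon terminator and another putative terminator) are annotated around the backbone modules. No yeast replication origin is annotated, consistent with its role as an integrating vector.

The cloning site holds an mRFP1 cassette driven by the lac promoter, with its operator and CAP binding site, which gives red or pink bacterial colonies. This cassette is flanked by BsaI sites that leave CAGT and TTTT overhangs. A successful yGG reaction replaces the RFP with the assembled TU, so correct clones can be picked visually as white colonies. Two loxP sites in the same orientation bracket the position, so the installed TU can later be excised by Cre recombinase.

Adjacent to the floxed region, and outside it, is the yeast marker Schizosaccharomyces pombe his5 under the Ashbya gossypii TEF promoter and terminator. It complements S. cerevisiae his3 mutations for histidine prototrophy selection. According to the record, digestion with NotI or BciVI releases the fragment for integration at a defined locus on chromosome VI. The homology arms are not annotated in the feature table but presumably occupy the unannotated stretches flanking the marker and loxP cassette.
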