Addgene plasmid #63200: pAV10.F3.loxP
Purpose: (Empty Backbone) pCACS backbone (Amp), SpHIS5, contains an RFP flanked by BsaI sites with CAGT & TTTT overhangs for TU assembly using yGG. LoxP flanked TU. Integration into chrVI: 97873-98803 (NotI or BciVI).
Depositing lab: Jef Boeke. Depositing organization: Johns Hopkins University and School of Medicine. Publication: Yeast Golden Gate (yGG) for the Efficient Assembly of S. cerevisiae Transcription Units. Agmon N, Mitchell LA, Cai Y, Ikushima S, Chuang J, Zheng A, Choi WJ, Martin JA, Caravelli K, Stracquadanio G, Boeke JD. ACS Synth Biol. 2015 Jul 17;4(7):853-9. doi: 10.1021/sb500372z. Epub 2015 Mar 23. PubMed 25756291.
Backbone
  Vector backbone: pCACS
  Backbone size (bp): 4500
  Modifications to backbone: BsaI and BsmBI sites removed from backbone, RFP cloned into the MCS, flanked by BsaI sites for cloning TUs using yGG assmebly, TU flanked with loxP sites.
  Vector type: Bacterial Expression, Yeast Expression, Synthetic Biology
  Selectable markers: SpHIS5
Growth in bacteria
  Bacterial resistance: Ampicillin, 100 μg/mL
  Growth temperature: 37°C
  Growth strain: Top10
  Growth instructions: Grows as red/pink colonies
  Copy number: Unknown
Gene/Insert
  Cloning method: Restriction Enzyme
Terms and licenses: Academic/Nonprofit Terms; Industry Terms: Not Available to Industry
How to cite: pAV10.F3.loxP was a gift from Jef Boeke (Addgene plasmid # 63200 ; http://n2t.net/addgene:63200 ; RRID:Addgene_63200)
