>Addgene plasmid #63200 | pAV10.F3.loxP | addgene partial sequence | sequence record 107263 | lac-promoter-R 5'-CCGGAAGCATAAAGTGTAAA-3'
ATTGCGTTGCGCTCACTGCCCGCTTTCCAGTCGGGAAACCTGTCGTGCCAGCTGCATTAATGAATCGGCC
AACGCGCGGGGAGAGGCGGTTTGCGTATTGGGTCTCATTTTATAACTTCGTATAATGTATGCTATACGAA
GTTATACTAGTGCATGCAGAAACTTCTGTGGCTTGACAGATAAATAACTGCAGTAGTCGGTGCGTACTAA
TTGTTTGGTCGTGTCTGAAAAATCTTGAATTTTCAGAAAAGAATAAGCCCCAAATGTCAGTGATGGTAGT
AGCAGTACTCCCCTACGATTTTAGATACTTTAGAGAGCCCACCTTCAGAATCGGAAGGAGGATAATTTTG
TAAAGCCCTTCTGTTTTTTCTCTTGCATAACTTATATTTCCACATCAAAAAGTAGTGTGCTAAGAAAAAG
GTCACAAGAAAAAGGATTACGGCACTCTCTGCATCTAGACATATACCAAAAGTTGGGTTTGCTCACGAAA
ATACCATAATTGTGGTGTCAAAAAAATCCTGCCTCATAATACCACTGCAGCAATTGTGGATGACTAAAAA
ATAACTTGCATTCCACGATGTTATTTTACTTTATAAAGCACCTGCAATTTTTTTTTTTGTATTAACTCAT
CGAGTATGTCTGATGATGGGATACGCGGCCGCTGCAGTCCGGCAAAAAAGGGCAAGGTGTCACCACCCTG
CCCTTTTTCTTTAAAACCGAAAAGATTACTTCGCGTTATGCAGGCTTCCTCGCTCACTGACTCGCTGCGC
TCGGTCGTTCGGCTGCGGCGAGCGGTATCAGCTCACTCAA
