>Addgene plasmid #63200 | pAV10.F3.loxP | addgene partial sequence | sequence record 107763 | jkRFP-F 5'-tggtcactacgacgctgaag-3'
GCTGCCGGGTGCTTACAAAACCGACATCAAACTGGACATCACCTCCCACAACGAAGACTACACCATCGTT
GAACAGTACGAACGTGCTGAAGGTCGTCACTCCACCGGTGCTTAATAACGCTGATAGTGCTAGTGTAGAT
CGCTACTAGAGCCAGGCGGTCTCTACTGATAACTTCGTATAGCATACATTATACGAAGTTATTGCTAGCC
TGGATGGCGGCGTTAGTATCGAATCGACAGCAGTATAGCGACCAGCATTCACATACGATTGACGCATGAT
ATTACTTTCTGCGCACTTAACTTCGCATCTGGGCAGATGATGTCGAGGCGAAAAAAAATATAAATCACGC
TAACATTTGATTAAAATAGAACAACTACAATATAAAAAAACTATACAAATGACAAGTTCTTGAAAACAAG
AATCTTTTTATTGTCAGTACTCTTTACAACACTCCCTTCGTGCTTGGGACTTCAGAACTTCCAGTAAGAC
TAGTAGCCGCGCGCATGGCAACAGCCAGAGATTTAAAAGCGCTTTCAGCACGATGATGGTCATTACTACC
ATATAAGCAGGTAACATGCAAAGTAATTCCAGCTGCTACCGAAAAGGAATATAGTAAGTGAGGGATCATT
TCACAGGACAATTCCCCAACCTTTTCACGCTTTAATCCCAAATCGATAACAGCATAGGGCCGTCCCGACA
AGTCAACTACGCTTCTAGAAAGGGCTTCGTCAAGTGGACAATAAGCATGTCCAAATCTTTTAACGCCGGC
AAAGTTACCCATAGCCTGCTTGAATGCAATACCAAGTGCAATAGCAGTATCTTCTGCAGTGTGATGATCA
TCGATGATTAA
